>Addgene plasmid #32460 | Lentiviral FLAG-CaMKKbeta S129D, S133D, S137D | addgene partial sequence | sequence record 43290 | hPGK-F (5' GTGTTCCGCATTCTGCAAG 3')
TCCCTCGTTGACCGAATCACCGACCTCTCTCCCCAGGGGNNNCCACCGGTGCTAGCATGGACTACAAGGA
CGACGATGACAAAGCTGCCTCATCATGTGTCTCTAGCCAGCCCACCAGCGACCGGGTGGCCCCCCAGGAT
GAGCTGGGAAGTGGGGGTGGCAGCCGGGAAGGCCAGAAGCCCTGTGAGGCACTGCGGGGACTCTCATCCT
TAAGTATCCACTTGGGCATGGAATCCTTCATCGTGGTCACCGAGTGTGAGCCAGGCCGGGGTGTGGACCT
CAACCTGGCCAGAGACCAGCCTCCGGAGGCCGATGGCCAGGAACTCCCCCTCGAAGCCTCGGACCCTGAG
TCCCGGTCCCCGCTTTCTGGTCGCAAGATGTCCCTGCAGGAGCCGTCCCAGGGCGGGCCGGCATCCAGCA
GCAACAGCCTGGACATGAATGGACGCTGCATCTGCCCATCCCTGTCCTACGATCCAGCCAGCGACCCACA
GTCCGATCCCCGGATGCCCCGGCGGCCCACAGTAGAGTCACACCACGTCTCCATTACCGGTTTGCAGGAC
TGCGTGCAGCTGAATCAGTACACCCTGAAGGATGAAATTGGAAAGGGCTCCTATGGTGTTGTCAAGCTGG
CCTACAATGAAAATGACAATACTTATTACGCAATGAAAGTGCTGTCCAAAAAGAAGCTGATCC
