[The description below was written by a language model from this plasmid's Addgene catalogue record.]
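Description:
Lentiviral FLAG-CaMKKbeta S129D, S133D, S137D is a lentiviral transfer plasmid built on a pRRLsin.PPT.hPGK backbone of roughly 8 kb. The backbone name indicates a self-inactivating (SIN) design, in which the 3′ LTR is crippled so that the integrated provirus lacks LTR-driven transcription, together with a polypurine tract element that commonly aids nuclear import and transduction efficiency. The plasmid is propagated in bacteria under ampicillin selection, and a recombination-deficient strain is recorded as the host, as is usual for LTR-containing vectors. The copy number is listed as unknown, and no feature table is provided, so the origin of replication and other backbone elements are not documented here.

The payload is an approximately 1.6 kb mouse Camkk2 coding sequence (calcium/calmodulin-dependent protein kinase kinase beta, CaMKK2) carrying an N-terminal FLAG tag for detection or immunoprecipitation, cloned between NheI and SalI sites that remain intact. Expression is driven by the human PGK promoter, a moderate, broadly active constitutive promoter. According to the backbone name, an IRES-GFP cassette follows the insert, so GFP would be translated from the same transcript and mark transduced cells. The three serine-to-aspartate substitutions at positions 129, 133 and 137 are the type of change generally used to mimic constitutive phosphorylation. Consistent with the associated study on multisite phosphorylation of this kinase, the construct is suited to stable expression of a phosphomimetic CaMKKbeta in mammalian cells for comparison with wild-type or non-phosphorylatable versions.
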