Addgene plasmid #32460: Lentiviral FLAG-CaMKKbeta S129D, S133D, S137D
Depositing lab: Anthony Means. Depositing organization: Duke University. Publication: Ca2+/Calmodulin-dependent Protein Kinase Kinase {beta} Is Regulated by Multisite Phosphorylation. Green MF, Scott JW, Steel R, Oakhill JS, Kemp BE, Means AR. J Biol Chem. 2011 Aug 12;286(32):28066-79. Epub 2011 Jun 13. 10.1074/jbc.M111.251504 PubMed 21669867.
Backbone
  Vector backbone: pRRLsin.PPT.hPGK.FLAG-CaMKKbeta-IRES.GFP
  Backbone size w/o insert (bp): 8000
  Vector type: Lentiviral
Growth in bacteria
  Bacterial resistance: Ampicillin, 100 μg/mL
  Growth temperature: 37°C
  Growth strain: Stbl3
  Copy number: Unknown
Gene/Insert
  Gene/Insert name: Calcium/Calmodulin dependent protein kinase kinase beta (alt names: CaMKKbeta; CaMKK2)
  Species: M. musculus (mouse)
  Insert size (bp): 1600
  Mutation: S129D, S133D, S137D
  GenBank ID: NM_145358.1
  Entrez Gene: Camkk2 (a.k.a. 6330570N16Rik, AW061083, mKIAA0787)
  Promoter: human PGK
  Tag / fusion protein: FLAG (N terminal on insert)
  Cloning method: Restriction Enzyme; 5′ cloning site NheI (not destroyed); 3′ cloning site SalI (not destroyed)
  Sequencing primers: 5′ Insert specific; 3′ Insert specific
Terms and licenses: Academic/Nonprofit Terms; Industry Terms: Not Available to Industry
How to cite: Lentiviral FLAG-CaMKKbeta S129D, S133D, S137D was a gift from Anthony Means (Addgene plasmid # 32460 ; http://n2t.net/addgene:32460 ; RRID:Addgene_32460)
